Addgene plasmid #157188: pD649-HAsp-HEPACAM-COMP5AP-AviTag-9xHis
Purpose: Mammalian expression of cell-surface protein extracellular domain fused to COMP5AP-AviTag-9xHis. Protein is secreted from cells.
Depositing lab: Chris Garcia. Depositing organization: Stanford University. Publication: A Human IgSF Cell-Surface Interactome Reveals a Complex Network of Protein-Protein Interactions. Wojtowicz WM, Vielmetter J, Fernandes RA, Siepe DH, Eastman CL, Chisholm GB, Cox S, Klock H, Anderson PW, Rue SM, Miller JJ, Glaser SM, Bragstad ML, Vance J, Lam AW, Lesley SA, Zinn K, Garcia KC. Cell. 2020 Aug 20;182(4):1027-1043.e17. doi: 10.1016/j.cell.2020.07.025. PubMed 32822567.
Backbone
  Vector backbone: pD649
  Backbone size w/o insert (bp): 7153
  Vector type: Mammalian Expression
Growth in bacteria
  Bacterial resistance: Ampicillin, 100 μg/mL
  Growth temperature: 37°C
  Growth strain: DH5alpha
  Copy number: High Copy
Gene/Insert
  Gene/Insert name: HEPACAM (alt name: HECAM)
  Species: H. sapiens (human)
  Insert size (bp): 621
  Entrez Gene: HEPACAM (a.k.a. GlialCAM, HEPN1, MLC2A, MLC2B)
  Promoter: CMV/SP6
  Tag / fusion protein: COMP5AP-AviTag-9xHis (C terminal on backbone)
  Cloning method: Restriction Enzyme; 5′ cloning site GCGGCCGC (not destroyed); 3′ cloning site GGCGCGCC (not destroyed)
  Sequencing primers: 5′ ATTTAGGTGACACTATAG; 3′ CGTCGCACTCCATCACGGTG
Resource information
  A portion of this plasmid was derived from a plasmid made by: synthesis by ThermoFisher
Terms and licenses: Academic/Nonprofit Terms; Industry Terms: Not Available to Industry
Depositor comments: Some plasmids in this collection may have an IS4-like element ISVsa5 family transposase upstream of the CMV promoter.
How to cite: pD649-HAsp-HEPACAM-COMP5AP-AviTag-9xHis was a gift from Chris Garcia (Addgene plasmid # 157188 ; http://n2t.net/addgene:157188 ; RRID:Addgene_157188)
