[The description below was written by a language model from this plasmid's Addgene catalogue record and pLannotate feature annotations shown in this document.]
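Description:
pD649-HAsp-HEPACAM-COMP5AP-AviTag-9xHis is a 7,774 bp mammalian expression plasmid built on the pD649 backbone for producing a secreted, multimerised form of the human HEPACAM (GlialCAM) extracellular domain. It is propagated in E. coli as a high-copy plasmid through a ColE1/pUC-type origin and selected with ampicillin via the β-lactamase gene. A separate SV40 early/EM7 promoter cassette drives a puromycin N-acetyltransferase gene followed by an SV40 poly(A) signal, which could allow puromycin selection in mammalian cells. The annotation also picks up short fragments of KanR, lacZα, ble and the f1 origin, which appear to be non-functional remnants.

Expression is driven by the CMV enhancer/promoter with a portion of CMV intron A, and a downstream SP6 promoter provides a phage polymerase and sequencing primer site. The open reading frame begins with a signal peptide: the plasmid name indicates an HA-type signal sequence, although the automated annotation matches a fragment of a mouse IgH leader. Next comes the 621 bp HEPACAM ectodomain segment, cloned between preserved NotI and AscI sites. It is fused at its C terminus to the coiled-coil region of rat cartilage oligomeric matrix protein, which assembles into pentamers, then to human placental alkaline phosphatase, an AviTag for enzymatic biotinylation and a polyhistidine tag (9xHis by name, annotated as 8xHis). A bGH poly(A) signal ends the transcript.

The resulting protein is a high-avidity, enzymatically detectable "prey" reagent. It belongs to a collection used to screen extracellular interactions among human immunoglobulin-superfamily cell-surface proteins. The depositor notes that some plasmids in the collection may carry an IS4-like transposase insertion upstream of the CMV promoter, but no such element is annotated here.
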