Features (pLannotate 1.2.2; 24 found; start..end, strand, type, name):
    119..143     -  CDS            KanR (fragment): aminoglycoside phosphotransferase; aph(3')-Ia; confers resistance to kanamycin
    254..842     +  rep_origin     ori: high-copy-number ColE1/pMB1/pBR322/pUC origin of replication
   1067..1084    +  terminator     rrnB T2 terminator (fragment): transcription terminator T2 from the E. coli rrnB gene
   1109..1128    -  CDS            lacZα (fragment): LacZα fragment of β-galactosidase; lacZ fragment
   1584..1600    +  protein_bind   lac operator: The lac repressor binds to the lac operator to inhibit transcription in E. coli. This inhibition can be relieved by adding lactose or isopropyl-β-D-thiogalactopyranoside (IPTG). lac repressor encoded by lacI
   1843..2146    +  enhancer       CMV enhancer: human cytomegalovirus immediate early enhancer
   2147..2350    +  promoter       CMV promoter: human cytomegalovirus (CMV) immediate early promoter
   2486..2529    +  intron         CMV intron (fragment): modified intron A from human cytomegalovirus
   2581..2599    +  promoter       SP6 promoter: promoter for bacteriophage SP6 RNA polymerase
   2603..2640    +  CDS            IgH signal sequence (fragment): signal sequence from the mouse immunoglobulin heavy chain variable region
   2749..3369    +  CDS            HEPACAM (fragment): HECAM_HUMAN - Experimental evidence at protein level: Swiss-Prot protein existence level 1. Involved in regulating cell motility and cell-matrix interactions. May inhibit cell growth through suppression of cell proliferation. From Homo sapiens (Human).
   3466..3645    +  CDS            Comp (fragment): COMP_RAT - Experimental evidence at protein level: Swiss-Prot protein existence level 1. May play a role in the structural integrity of cartilage via its interaction with other extracellular matrix proteins such as the collagens and fibronectin. Can mediate the interaction of chondrocytes with the cartilage extracellular matrix through interaction with cell surface integrin receptors. Could play a role in the pathogenesis of osteoarthritis. Potent suppressor of apoptosis in both primary chondrocytes and transformed cells. Suppresses apoptosis by blocking the activation of caspase-3 and by indu
   3633..5085    +  CDS            SEAP (fragment): secreted alkaline phosphatase from human placenta The natural enzyme has a C-terminal transmembrane sequence that is replaced by a GPI anchor.
   5110..5151    +  CDS            AviTag™ (fragment): peptide tag that allows for enzymatic biotinylation
   5155..5178    +  CDS            8xHis: 8xHis affinity tag
   5324..5435    +  polyA_signal   bGH poly(A) signal: bovine growth hormone polyadenylation signal
   5436..5544    +  rep_origin     f1 ori (fragment): f1 bacteriophage origin of replication; arrow indicates direction of (+) strand synthesis
   5558..5887    +  promoter       SV40 promoter: SV40 enhancer and early promoter
   5935..5982    +  promoter       EM7 promoter: synthetic bacterial promoter&nbsp
   6001..6600    +  CDS            PuroR (fragment): puromycin N-acetyltransferase; pac from Streptomyces; confers resistance to puromycin
   6610..6735    +  CDS            ble (fragment): BLE_KLEPN - Experimental evidence at protein level: Swiss-Prot protein existence level 1. Binding protein with a strong affinity to the bleomycin family of antibiotics. Binds to CL990; an antimitotic-antibiotic compound. From Klebsiella pneumoniae.
   6730..6851    +  polyA_signal   SV40 poly(A) signal: SV40 polyadenylation signal
   6904..7764    -  CDS            AmpR: β-lactamase; bla; confers resistance to ampicillin, carbenicillin, and related antibiotics
   7767..89      -  promoter       AmpR promoter (fragment) (across the origin): bla
>Addgene plasmid #157188 | pD649-HAsp-HEPACAM-COMP5AP-AviTag-9xHis | depositor full sequence | sequence record 303485 | Full Sequence
TTTCAATATTATTGAAGCATTTATCAGGGTTATTGTCTCATGAGCGGATACATATTTGAATGTATTTAGA
AAAATAAACAAATAGGGGTCAGTGTTACAACCAATTAACCAATTCTGAACATTATCGCGAGCCCATTTAT
ACCTGAATATGGCTCATAACACCCCTTGCTCATGACCAAAATCCCTTAACGTGAGTTACGCGCGCGTCGT
TCCACTGAGCGTCAGACCCCGTAGAAAAGATCAAAGGATCTTCTTGAGATCCTTTTTTTCTGCGCGTAAT
CTGCTGCTTGCAAACAAAAAAACCACCGCTACCAGCGGTGGTTTGTTTGCCGGATCAAGAGCTACCAACT
CTTTTTCCGAAGGTAACTGGCTTCAGCAGAGCGCAGATACCAAATACTGTTCTTCTAGTGTAGCCGTAGT
TAGCCCACCACTTCAAGAACTCTGTAGCACCGCCTACATACCTCGCTCTGCTAATCCTGTTACCAGTGGC
TGCTGCCAGTGGCGATAAGTCGTGTCTTACCGGGTTGGACTCAAGACGATAGTTACCGGATAAGGCGCAG
CGGTCGGGCTGAACGGGGGGTTCGTGCACACAGCCCAGCTTGGAGCGAACGACCTACACCGAACTGAGAT
ACCTACAGCGTGAGCTATGAGAAAGCGCCACGCTTCCCGAAGGGAGAAAGGCGGACAGGTATCCGGTAAG
CGGCAGGGTCGGAACAGGAGAGCGCACGAGGGAGCTTCCAGGGGGAAACGCCTGGTATCTTTATAGTCCT
GTCGGGTTTCGCCACCTCTGACTTGAGCGTCGATTTTTGTGATGCTCGTCAGGGGGGCGGAGCCTATGGA
AAAACGCCAGCAACGCGGCCTTTTTACGGTTCCTGGCCTTTTGCTGGCCTTTTGCTCACATGTTCTTTCC
TGCGTTATCCCCTGATTCTGTGGATAACCGTATTACCGCCTTTGAGTGAGCTGATACCGCTCGCCGCAGC
CGAACGACCGAGCGCAGCGAGTCAGTGAGCGAGGAAGCGGAAGGCGAGAGTAGGGAACTGCCAGGCATCA
AACTAAGCAGAAGGCCCCTGACGGATGGCCTTTTTGCGTTTCTACAAACTCTTTCTGTGTTGTAAAACGA
CGGCCAGTCTTAAGCTCGGGCCCCCTGGGCGGTTCTGATAACGAGTAATCGTTAATCCGCAAATAACGTA
AAAACCCGCTTCGGCGGGTTTTTTTATGGGGGGAGTTTAGGGAAAGAGCATTTGTCAGAATATTTAAGGG
CGCCTGTCACTTTGCTTGATATATGAGAATTATTTAACCTTATAAATGAGAAAAAAGCAACGCACTTTAA
ATAAGATACGTTGCTTTTTCGATTGATGAACACCTATAATTAAACTATTCATCTATTATTTATGATTTTT
TGTATATACAATATTTCTAGTTTGTTAAAGAGAATTAAGAAAATAAATCTCGAAAATAATAAAGGGAAAA
TCAGTTTTTGATATCAAAATTATACATGTCAACGATAATACAAAATATAATACAAACTATAAGATGTTAT
CAGTATTTATTATCATTTAGAATAAATTTTGTGTCGCCCTTAATTGTGAGCGGATAACAATTACGAGCTT
CATGCACAGTGGCGTTGACTCAATATTGGCCATTAGCCATATTATTCATTGGTTATATAGCATAAATCAA
TATTGGCTATTGGCCATTGCATACGTTGTATCTATATCATAATATGTACATTTATATTGGCTCATGTCCA
ATATGACCGCCATGTTGGCATTGATTATTGACTAGTTATTAATAGTAATCAATTACGGGGTCATTAGTTC
ATAGCCCATATATGGAGTTCCGCGTTACATAACTTACGGTAAATGGCCCGCCTGGCTGACCGCCCAACGA
CCCCCGCCCATTGACGTCAATAATGACGTATGTTCCCATAGTAACGCCAATAGGGACTTTCCATTGACGT
CAATGGGTGGAGTATTTACGGTAAACTGCCCACTTGGCAGTACATCAAGTGTATCATATGCCAAGTACGC
CCCCTATTGACGTCAATGACGGTAAATGGCCCGCCTGGCATTATGCCCAGTACATGACCTTATGGGACTT
TCCTACTTGGCAGTACATCTACGTATTAGTCATCGCTATTACCATGGTGATGCGGTTTTGGCAGTACATC
AATGGGCGTGGATAGCGGTTTGACTCACGGGGATTTCCAAGTCTCCACCCCATTGACGTCAATGGGAGTT
TGTTTTGGCACCAAAATCAACGGGACTTTCCAAAATGTCGTAACAACTCCGCCCCATTGACGCAAATGGG
CGGTAGGCGTGTACGGTGGGAGGTCTATATAAGCAGAGCTCGTTTAGTGAACCGTCAGATCGCCTGGAGA
CGCCATCCACGCTGTTTTGACCTCCATAGAAGACACCGGGACCGATCCAGCCTCCGCGGCCGGGAACGGT
GCATTGGAACGCGGATTCCCCGTGCCAAGAGTGACGTAAGTACCGCCTATAGAGTCTATAGGCCCACCCC
CTTGGCTTCGTTAGAACGCGGCTACAATTAATACATAACCTTATGTATCATACACATACGATTTAGGTGA
CACTATAGAATAACATCCACTTTGCCTTTCTCTCCACAGGTGTCCACTCCCAGGTCCAACTGCACCTCGG
TTCTATCGAAAACGCGCCTGCTAGCGCCACCATGAAGACCATCATTGCCCTGAGCTACATCTTCTGCCTG
GTGTTCGCTGCGGCCGCCGTGAATATTACATCTCCTGTGCGGCTGATCCACGGCACAGTGGGAAAATCTG
CTCTGCTGAGCGTGCAGTACAGCAGCACCAGCTCTGACAGACCTGTGGTCAAGTGGCAGCTGAAGAGGGA
CAAGCCTGTGACCGTGGTGCAGAGCATCGGCACAGAAGTGATCGGCACCCTGCGGCCTGACTACAGAGAC
AGAATCAGACTGTTCGAGAACGGCAGCCTGCTGCTGTCTGATCTGCAACTGGCCGATGAGGGCACCTACG
AGGTGGAAATCAGCATCACCGACGACACCTTCACCGGCGAGAAAACCATCAACCTGACCGTGGACGTGCC
CATCAGTAGACCTCAGGTGCTGGTGGCCAGCACCACAGTGCTGGAACTGTCTGAGGCCTTCACACTGAAC
TGCAGCCACGAGAATGGCACCAAGCCTAGCTACACCTGGCTGAAGGATGGCAAGCCCCTGCTGAACGACA
GCAGAATGCTCCTGTCTCCTGACCAGAAGGTGCTGACCATCACCAGAGTGCTGATGGAAGATGACGACCT
GTACAGCTGCATGGTGGAAAACCCCATCAGCCAGGGCAGATCCCTGCCTGTGAAGATCACCGTGTACCGG
CGAAGCTCTGGCGCGCCGGAAGATCAAGTTGATCCAAGATTGATTGATGGCAAGGGCGGATCTCTGGAGG
TGCTGTTCCAGGGACCAGGCGGAAGCGGCAATCCCGGCGGCGATCTGGCCCCCCAGATGCTGCGCGAGCT
GCAGGAGACCAATGCCGCCCTGCAGGACGTGCGCGAGCTGCTGCGCCACCGCGTGAAGGAGATCACCTTC
CTGAAGAACACCGTGATGGAGTGCGACGCCTGCGGTATGCAGCCCTCTAGAGGCTCCGGCTCCATCATCC
CAGTTGAGGAGGAGAACCCGGACTTCTGGAACCGCGAGGCAGCCGAGGCCCTGGGTGCCGCCAAGAAGCT
GCAGCCTGCACAGACAGCCGCCAAGAACCTCATCATCTTCCTGGGCGATGGGATGGGGGTGTCTACGGTG
ACAGCTGCCAGGATCCTAAAAGGGCAGAAGAAGGACAAACTGGGGCCTGAGATACCCCTGGCCATGGACC
GCTTCCCATATGTGGCTCTGTCCAAGACATACAATGTAGACAAACATGTGCCAGACAGTGGAGCCACAGC
CACGGCCTACCTGTGCGGGGTCAAGGGCAACTTCCAGACCATTGGCTTGAGTGCAGCCGCCCGCTTTAAC
CAGTGCAACACGACACGCGGCAACGAGGTCATCTCCGTGATGAATCGGGCCAAGAAAGCAGGGAAGTCAG
TGGGAGTGGTAACCACCACACGAGTGCAGCACGCCTCGCCAGCCGGCACCTACGCCCACACGGTGAACCG
CAACTGGTACTCGGACGCCGACGTGCCTGCCTCGGCCCGCCAGGAGGGGTGCCAGGACATCGCTACGCAG
CTCATCTCCAACATGGACATTGACGTGATCCTAGGTGGAGGCCGAAAGTACATGTTTCGCATGGGAACCC
CAGACCCTGAGTACCCAGATGACTACAGCCAAGGTGGGACCAGGCTGGACGGGAAGAATCTGGTGCAGGA
ATGGCTGGCGAAGCGCCAGGGTGCCCGGTATGTGTGGAACCGCACTGAGCTCATGCAGGCTTCCCTGGAC
CCGTCTGTGACCCATCTCATGGGTCTCTTTGAGCCTGGAGACATGAAATACGAGATCCACCGAGACTCCA
CACTGGACCCCTCCCTGATGGAGATGACAGAGGCTGCCCTGCGCCTGCTGAGCAGGAACCCCCGCGGCTT
CTTCCTCTTCGTGGAGGGTGGTCGCATCGACCATGGTCATCATGAAAGCAGGGCTTACCGGGCACTGACT
GAGACGATCATGTTCGACGACGCCATTGAGAGGGCGGGCCAGCTCACCAGCGAGGAGGACACGCTGAGCC
TCGTCACTGCCGACCACTCCCACGTCTTCTCCTTCGGAGGCTACCCCCTGCGAGGGAGCTCCATCTTCGG
GCTGGCCCCTGGCAAGGCCCGGGACAGGAAGGCCTACACGGTCCTCCTATACGGAAACGGTCCAGGCTAT
GTGCTCAAGGACGGCGCCCGGCCGGATGTTACCGAGAGCGAGAGCGGGAGCCCCGAGTATCGGCAGCAGT
CAGCAGTGCCCCTGGACGAAGAGACCCACGCAGGCGAGGACGTGGCGGTGTTCGCGCGCGGCCCGCAGGC
GCACCTGGTTCACGGCGTGCAGGAGCAGACCTTCATAGCGCACGTCATGGCCTTCGCCGCCTGCCTGGAG
CCCTACACCGCCTGCGACCTGGCGCCCCCCGCCGGCACCACCGACGCCGCGCACCCGGGTGGCGGAGGAC
TGAACGACATCTTCGAGGCTCAGAAAATCGAATGGCACGAACATCACCATCACCATCACCATCACCATTA
AGGCCGGCCTGTAGTCACTGGCACAACGCGTTACCCGGTAAGCCAATCGGGTATACACGGTCGTCATACT
GCAGACAGGGTTCTTCTACTTTGCAAGATAGTCTTGAGTAGTAAAATAAATAGATAGAGAAAATCAGCCT
CGACTGTGCCTTCTAGTTGCCAGCCATCTGTTGTTTGCCCCTCCCCCGTGCCTTCCTTGACCCTGGAAGG
TGCCACTCCCACTGTCCTTTCCTAATAAAATGAGGAAATTGCATCACAACACTCAACCCTATCTCGGTCT
ATTCTTTTGATTTATAAGGGATTTTGCCGATTTCGGCCTATTGGTTAAAAAATGAGCTGATTTAACAAAA
ATTTAACGCGAATTAATTCTGTGGAATGTGTGTCAGTTAGGGTGTGGAAAGTCCCCAGGCTCCCCAGCAG
GCAGAAGTATGCAAAGCATGCATCTCAATTAGTCAGCAACCAGGTGTGGAAAGTCCCCAGGCTCCCCAGC
AGGCAGAAGTATGCAAAGCATGCATCTCAATTAGTCAGCAACCATAGTCCCGCCCCTAACTCCGCCCATC
CCGCCCCTAACTCCGCCCAGTTCCGCCCATTCTCCGCCCCATGGCTGACTAATTTTTTTTATTTATGCAG
AGGCCGAGGCCGCCTCTGCCTCTGAGCTATTCCAGAAGTAGTGAGGAGGCTTTTTTGGAGGCCTAGGCTT
TTGCAAAAAGCTCCCGGGAGCTTGTATATCCATTTTCGGATCTGATCAGCACGTGTTGACAATTAATCAT
CGGCATAGTATATCGGCATAGTATAATACGACAAGGTGAGGAACTAAACCATGACCGAGTACAAGCCCAC
GGTGCGCCTCGCCACCCGCGACGACGTCCCCAGGGCCGTACGCACCCTCGCCGCCGCGTTCGCCGACTAC
CCCGCCACGCGCCACACCGTCGATCCGGACCGCCACATCGAGCGGGTCACCGAGCTGCAAGAACTCTTCC
TCACGCGCGTCGGGCTCGACATCGGCAAGGTGTGGGTCGCGGACGACGGCGCCGCGGTGGCGGTCTGGAC
CACGCCGGAGAGCGTCGAAGCGGGGGCGGTGTTCGCCGAGATCGGCCCGCGCATGGCCGAGTTGAGCGGT
TCCCGGCTGGCCGCGCAGCAACAGATGGAAGGCCTCCTGGCGCCGCACCGGCCCAAGGAGCCCGCGTGGT
TCCTGGCCACCGTCGGCGTCTCGCCCGACCACCAGGGCAAGGGTCTGGGCAGCGCCGTCGTGCTCCCCGG
AGTGGAGGCGGCCGAGCGCGCCGGGGTGCCCGCCTTCCTGGAGACATCCGCGCCCCGCAACCTCCCCTTC
TACGAGCGGCTCGGCTTCACCGTCACCGCCGACGTCGAGGTGCCCGAAGGACCGCGCACCTGGTGCATGA
CCCGCAAGCCCGGTGCCTGACACGTGCTACGAGATTTCGATTCCACCGCCGCCTTCTATGAAAGGTTGGG
CTTCGGAATCGTTTTCCGGGACGCCGGCTGGATGATCCTCCAGCGCGGGGATCTCATGCTGGAGTTCTTC
GCCCACCCCAACTTGTTTATTGCAGCTTATAATGGTTACAAATAAAGCAATAGCATCACAAATTTCACAA
ATAAAGCATTTTTTTCACTGCATTCTAGTTGTGGTTTGTCCAAACTCATCAATGTATCTTATCATGTCTG
TATACCGTCGACCTCTAGCTAGAGCTTGGCGTAATCATGGTCATTACCAATGCTTAATCAGTGAGGCACC
TATCTCAGCGATCTGTCTATTTCGTTCATCCATAGTTGCCTGACTCCCCGTCGTGTAGATAACTACGATA
CGGGAGGGCTTACCATCTGGCCCCAGCGCTGCGATGATACCGCGAGAACCACGCTCACCGGCTCCGGATT
TATCAGCAATAAACCAGCCAGCCGGAAGGGCCGAGCGCAGAAGTGGTCCTGCAACTTTATCCGCCTCCAT
CCAGTCTATTAATTGTTGCCGGGAAGCTAGAGTAAGTAGTTCGCCAGTTAATAGTTTGCGCAACGTTGTT
GCCATCGCTACAGGCATCGTGGTGTCACGCTCGTCGTTTGGTATGGCTTCATTCAGCTCCGGTTCCCAAC
GATCAAGGCGAGTTACATGATCCCCCATGTTGTGCAAAAAAGCGGTTAGCTCCTTCGGTCCTCCGATCGT
TGTCAGAAGTAAGTTGGCCGCAGTGTTATCACTCATGGTTATGGCAGCACTGCATAATTCTCTTACTGTC
ATGCCATCCGTAAGATGCTTTTCTGTGACTGGTGAGTACTCAACCAAGTCATTCTGAGAATAGTGTATGC
GGCGACCGAGTTGCTCTTGCCCGGCGTCAATACGGGATAATACCGCGCCACATAGCAGAACTTTAAAAGT
GCTCATCATTGGAAAACGTTCTTCGGGGCGAAAACTCTCAAGGATCTTACCGCTGTTGAGATCCAGTTCG
ATGTAACCCACTCGTGCACCCAACTGATCTTCAGCATCTTTTACTTTCACCAGCGTTTCTGGGTGAGCAA
AAACAGGAAGGCAAAATGCCGCAAAAAAGGGAATAAGGGCGACACGGAAATGTTGAATACTCATATTCTT
CCTT
