>Addgene plasmid #157188 | pD649-HAsp-HEPACAM-COMP5AP-AviTag-9xHis | depositor partial sequence | sequence record 303486 | insert (extracellular domain)
GTGAATATTACATCTCCTGTGCGGCTGATCCACGGCACAGTGGGAAAATCTGCTCTGCTGAGCGTGCAGT
ACAGCAGCACCAGCTCTGACAGACCTGTGGTCAAGTGGCAGCTGAAGAGGGACAAGCCTGTGACCGTGGT
GCAGAGCATCGGCACAGAAGTGATCGGCACCCTGCGGCCTGACTACAGAGACAGAATCAGACTGTTCGAG
AACGGCAGCCTGCTGCTGTCTGATCTGCAACTGGCCGATGAGGGCACCTACGAGGTGGAAATCAGCATCA
CCGACGACACCTTCACCGGCGAGAAAACCATCAACCTGACCGTGGACGTGCCCATCAGTAGACCTCAGGT
GCTGGTGGCCAGCACCACAGTGCTGGAACTGTCTGAGGCCTTCACACTGAACTGCAGCCACGAGAATGGC
ACCAAGCCTAGCTACACCTGGCTGAAGGATGGCAAGCCCCTGCTGAACGACAGCAGAATGCTCCTGTCTC
CTGACCAGAAGGTGCTGACCATCACCAGAGTGCTGATGGAAGATGACGACCTGTACAGCTGCATGGTGGA
AAACCCCATCAGCCAGGGCAGATCCCTGCCTGTGAAGATCACCGTGTACCGGCGAAGCTCT
